Addgene plasmid #153398: lvl0 sfGFP CDS
Purpose: Green fluorescent protein coding sequence
Depositing lab: Naomi Nakayama. Depositing organization: University of Edinburgh. Publication: Mobius Assembly for Plant Systems highlights promoter-terminator interaction in gene regulation. Andreou , Andreas I., Nirkko, Jessica , Ochoa-Villarreal, Marisol , Nakayama, Naomi. bioRxiv, March 31, 2021 10.1101/2021.03.31.437819.
Backbone
  Vector backbone: mUAV
  Backbone size w/o insert (bp): 2053
  Vector type: Plant Expression
Growth in bacteria
  Bacterial resistance: Chloramphenicol, 25 μg/mL
  Growth temperature: 37°C
  Growth strain: DH5alpha
  Copy number: High Copy
Gene/Insert
  Gene/Insert name: sfGFP CDS
  Species: Synthetic
  Insert size (bp): 725
  Cloning method: Restriction Enzyme; 5′ cloning site AarI (destroyed during cloning); 3′ cloning site AarI (destroyed during cloning)
  Sequencing primers: 5′ tgccacctgacgtctaagaa; 3′ attaccgcctttgagtgagc
Terms and licenses: Academic/Nonprofit Terms; Industry Terms: Not Available to Industry
How to cite: lvl0 sfGFP CDS was a gift from Naomi Nakayama (Addgene plasmid # 153398 ; http://n2t.net/addgene:153398 ; RRID:Addgene_153398)
