[The description below was written by a language model from this plasmid's Addgene catalogue record and pLannotate feature annotations shown in this document.]
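Description:
lvl0 sfGFP CDS is a Level 0 standard-part plasmid from the Mobius Assembly for Plant Systems toolkit. It holds the coding sequence of superfolder GFP in the small mUAV (Mobius universal acceptor vector) backbone. Although catalogued as a plant expression vector, the plasmid is a storage and donor construct for modular cloning rather than a functional expression unit. The feature table shows no promoter upstream of the reporter and no plant terminator downstream, so expression in plants would depend on combining this part with regulatory parts in higher-level assemblies. The full sequence is about 2.8 kb, consistent with a roughly 2 kb backbone plus a 725 bp synthetic insert.

The plasmid is propagated in E. coli through a high-copy ColE1/pUC-type origin. Selection is with chloramphenicol, conferred by a cat (chloramphenicol acetyltransferase) gene under its native promoter and followed by the lambda t0 terminator. The insert was cloned into mUAV through AarI sites, which were destroyed in the process. The sfGFP open reading frame is flanked by a putative bacterial terminator upstream and a his operon terminator downstream, an arrangement that typically insulates a stored part from read-through transcription from the backbone. Superfolder GFP is a variant that folds robustly even when fused to poorly folding partners, and the annotation matches this copy to a mammalian codon-optimised version.

The record supports its use as a green fluorescent reporter coding-sequence module for building plant transcriptional units. An example is the comparison of promoter and terminator combinations described in the associated work on promoter–terminator interaction in gene regulation.
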