Features (pLannotate 1.2.2; 7 found; start..end, strand, type, name):
    252..840     -  rep_origin     ori: high-copy-number ColE1/pMB1/pBR322/pUC origin of replication
   1023..1117    -  terminator     lambda t0 terminator: transcription terminator from phage lambda
   1141..1797    -  CDS            cat: CAT_ECOLX - Experimental evidence at protein level: Swiss-Prot protein existence level 1. This enzyme is an effector of chloramphenicol resistance in bacteria. From Escherichia coli. This protein is used as a marker in many commonly used cloning vectors, such as pACYC184.
   1798..1895    -  promoter       cat promoter: promoter of the E. coli cat gene encoding chloramphenicol acetyltransferase
   1981..2024    -  terminator     bacterial terminator: putative bacterial transcription terminator
   2041..2760    +  CDS            superfolder GFP: GFP variant that folds robustly even when fused to poorly folded proteins (Pédelacq et al., 2006) mammalian codon-optimized
   2778..57      +  terminator     his operon terminator (across the origin): This putative transcriptin terminator from the E. coli his operon has a 2-bp deletion introduced during synthesis. Its efficiency has not been determined.
>Addgene plasmid #153398 | lvl0 sfGFP CDS | addgene full sequence | sequence record 314750 | Addgene NGS Result
CCGGCAAAAAAGGGCAAGGTGTCACCACCCTGCCCTTTTTCTTTAAAACCGAAAAGATTACTTCGCGTTA
TGCAGGCTTCCTCGCTCACTGACTCGCTGCGCTCGGTCGTTCGGCTGCGGCGAGCGGTATCAGCTCACTC
AAAGGCGGTAATACGGTTATCCACAGAATCAGGGGATAACGCAGGAAAGAACATGTGAGCAAAAGGCCAG
CAAAAGGCCAGGAACCGTAAAAAGGCCGCGTTGCTGGCGTTTTTCCACAGGCTCCGCCCCCCTGACGAGC
ATCACAAAAATCGACGCTCAAGTCAGAGGTGGCGAAACCCGACAGGACTATAAAGATACCAGGCGTTTCC
CCCTGGAAGCTCCCTCGTGCGCTCTCCTGTTCCGACCCTGCCGCTTACCGGATACCTGTCCGCCTTTCTC
CCTTCGGGAAGCGTGGCGCTTTCTCATAGCTCACGCTGTAGGTATCTCAGTTCGGTGTAGGTCGTTCGCT
CCAAGCTGGGCTGTGTGCACGAACCCCCCGTTCAGCCCGACCGCTGCGCCTTATCCGGTAACTATCGTCT
TGAGTCCAACCCGGTAAGACACGACTTATCGCCACTGGCAGCAGCCACTGGTAACAGGATTAGCAGAGCG
AGGTATGTAGGCGGTGCTACAGAGTTCTTGAAGTGGTGGCCTAACTACGGCTACACTAGAAGAACAGTAT
TTGGTATCTGCGCTCTGCTGAAGCCAGTTACCTTCGGAAAAAGAGTTGGTAGCTCTTGATCCGGCAAACA
AACCACCGCTGGTAGCGGTGGTTTTTTTGTTTGCAAGCAGCAGATTACGCGCAGAAAAAAAGGATCTCAA
GAAGATCCTTTGATCTTTTCTACGGGGTCTGACGCTCAGTGGAACGAAAACTCACGTTAAGGGATTTTGG
TCATGAGATTATCAAAAAGGATCTTCACCTAGATCCTTTTAAATTAAAAATGAAGTTTTAAATCAATCTA
AAGTATATATGAGTAAACTTGGTCTGACAGCTCGAGGCTTGGATTCTCACCAATAAAAAACGCCCGGCGG
CAACCGAGCGTTCTGAACAAATCCAGATGGAGTTCTGAGGTCATTACTGGATCTATCAACAGGAGTCCAA
GCGAGCTCGATATCAAATTACGCCCCGCCCTGCCACTCATCGCAGTACTGTTGTAATTCATTAAGCATTC
TGCCGACATGGAAGCCATCACAAACGGCATGATGAACCTGAATCGCCAGCGGCATCAGCACCTTGTCGCC
TTGCGTATAATATTTGCCCATGGTGAAAACGGGGGCGAAGAAGTTGTCCATATTGGCCACGTTTAAATCA
AAACTGGTGAAACTCACCCAGGGATTGGCTGAGACGAAAAACATATTCTCAATAAACCCTTTAGGGAAAT
AGGCCAGGTTTTCACCGTAACACGCCACATCTTGCGAATATATGTGTAGAAACTGCCGGAAATCGTCGTG
GTATTCACTCCAGAGCGATGAAAACGTTTCAGTTTGCTCATGGAAAACGGTGTAACAAGGGTGAACACTA
TCCCATATCACCAGCTCACCGTCTTTCATTGCCATACGAAATTCCGGATGAGCATTCATCAGGCGGGCAA
GAATGTGAATAAAGGCCGGATAAAACTTGTGCTTATTTTTCTTTACGGTCTTTAAAAAGGCCGTAATATC
CAGCTGAACGGTCTGGTTATAGGTACATTGAGCAACTGACTGAAATGCCTCAAAATGTTCTTTACGATGC
CATTGGGATATATCAACGGTGGTATATCCAGTGATTTTTTTCTCCATTTTAGCTTCCTTAGCTCCTGAAA
ATCTCGATAACTCAAAAAATACGCCCGGTAGTGATCTTATTTCATTATGGTGAAAGTTGGAACCTCTTAC
GTGCCCGATCAACTCGAGTGCCACCTGACGTCTAAGAAACCATTATTATCATGACATTAACCTATAAAAA
TAGGCGTATCACGAGGCAGAATTTCAGATAAAAAAAATCCTTAGCTTTCGCTAAGGATGATTTCTGGAAT
TCGGTCTCTAATGGTGAGCAAGGGCGAGGAGCTGTTCACCGGGGTGGTGCCCATCCTGGTCGAGCTGGAC
GGCGACGTAAACGGCCACAAGTTCAGCGTGAGAGGCGAGGGCGAGGGCGATGCCACCAACGGCAAGCTGA
CCCTGAAGTTCATCTGCACCACCGGCAAGCTGCCCGTGCCCTGGCCCACCCTCGTGACCACCCTGACCTA
CGGCGTGCAGTGCTTCAGCCGCTACCCCGACCACATGAAGCAGCACGACTTCTTCAAGTCCGCCATGCCC
GAAGGCTACGTCCAGGAGCGCACCATCTCTTTCAAGGACGACGGCACTTACAAGACCCGCGCCGAGGTGA
AGTTCGAGGGCGACACCCTGGTGAACCGCATCGAGCTGAAGGGCATCGACTTCAAGGAGGACGGCAACAT
CCTGGGGCACAAGCTGGAGTACAACTTCAACAGCCACAACGTCTATATCACTGCCGACAAGCAGAAGAAC
GGCATCAAGGCCAACTTCAAGATCCGCCACAACGTTGAGGACGGCAGCGTGCAGCTCGCCGACCACTACC
AGCAGAACACCCCCATCGGCGACGGCCCCGTGCTGCTGCCCGACAACCACTACCTGAGCACCCAGTCCGT
TCTGAGCAAAGACCCCAACGAGAAGCGCGATCACATGGTCCTGCTGGAGTTCGTGACCGCCGCCGGGATC
ACTCTCGGCATGGACGAGCTGTACAAGTAAGCTTTGAGACCCTGCAGT
